Addgene plasmid #55066: mCherry-Keratin14-N-18
Purpose: Localization: Cytokeratin, Excitation: 587, Emission: 610
Depositing lab: Michael Davidson. Depositing organization: Florida State University, Tallahassee.
Backbone
  Vector backbone: mCherry-N1
  Backbone size w/o insert (bp): 4750
  Vector type: Mammalian Expression
  Selectable markers: Neomycin (select with G418)
Growth in bacteria
  Bacterial resistance: Kanamycin, 50 μg/mL
  Growth temperature: 37°C
  Growth strain: DH5alpha
  Copy number: High Copy
Gene/Insert
  Gene/Insert name: Keratin14 (alt name: NM_000526.4)
  Species: H. sapiens (human)
  Entrez Gene: KRT14 (a.k.a. CK14, EBS1, EBS1A, EBS1B, EBS1C, EBS1D, EBS3, EBS4, K14, NFJ)
  Promoter: CMV
  Tag / fusion protein: mCherry (C terminal on backbone)
  Cloning method: Unknown
  Sequencing primers: 5′ CMV-F; 3′ SV40pA-R
Terms and licenses: Academic/Nonprofit Terms; Industry Terms: Not Available to Industry
Depositor comments: . Excitation = 587; Emission = 610
How to cite: mCherry-Keratin14-N-18 was a gift from Michael Davidson (Addgene plasmid # 55066 ; http://n2t.net/addgene:55066 ; RRID:Addgene_55066)
