[The description below was written by a language model from this plasmid's Addgene catalogue record.]
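Description:
mCherry-Keratin14-N-18 is a mammalian expression plasmid built on the mCherry-N1 backbone (about 4.75 kb without the insert) that produces human keratin 14 (KRT14) fused to the red fluorescent protein mCherry. The keratin coding sequence sits upstream of the fluorophore, so mCherry is attached to the C terminus of keratin 14. The "N-18" in the name probably denotes this N1-style arrangement and an 18-residue linker between the two parts, although the record does not spell this out. Transcription is driven by the CMV promoter, a strong constitutive promoter in most mammalian cell lines, and the listed 3′ sequencing primer implies an SV40 polyadenylation signal downstream of the fusion. The cloning method is recorded as unknown, and no feature table is provided, so finer details of the junctions and other backbone elements cannot be confirmed.

The plasmid is maintained in E. coli at high copy number under kanamycin selection. In mammalian cells the neomycin resistance marker allows G418 selection of stable transfectants. This dual kanamycin/neomycin arrangement is typical of N1-type fluorescent protein vectors.

The stated purpose is as a localization marker for cytokeratin. Keratin 14 is a type I intermediate filament protein, so the fusion is expected to incorporate into the keratin filament network and label it red, with excitation at 587 nm and emission at 610 nm. The construct is suited to fluorescence imaging of intermediate filament organization in transfected cells, and its red emission makes it combinable with spectrally distinct labels such as green fluorescent markers.
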