>Addgene plasmid #55066 | mCherry-Keratin14-N-18 | depositor partial sequence | sequence record 85450 | insert sequence
TCAGATCCGCTAGCGCCACCATGACTACCTGCAGCCGCCAGTTCACCTCCTCCAGCTCCATGAAGGGCTC
CTGCGGCATCGGGGGCGGCATCGGGGGCGGCTCCAGCCGCATCTCCTCCGTCCTGGCCGGAGGGTCCTGC
CGCGCCCCCAGCACCTACGGGGGCGGCCTGTCTGTCTCATCCTCCCGCTTCTCCTCTGGGGGAGCCTATG
GGTTGGGGGGCGGCTATGGCGGTGGCTTCAGCAGCAGCAGCAGCAGCTTTGGTAGTGGCTTTGGGGGAGG
ATATGGTGGTGGCCTTGGTGCTGGCTTGGGTGGTGGCTTTGGTGGTGGCTTTGCTGGTGGTGATGGGCTT
CTGGTGGGCAGTGAGAAGGTGACCATGCAGAACCTCAACGACCGCCTGGCCTCCTACCTGGACAAGGTGC
GTGCTCTGGAGGAGGCCAACGCCGACCTGGAAGTGAAGATCCGTGACTGGTACCAGAGGCAGCGGCCTGC
TGAGATCAAAGACTACAGTCCCTACTTCAAGACCATTGAGGACCTGAGGAACAAGATTCTCACAGCCACA
GTGGACAATGCCAATGTCCTTCTGCAGATTGACAATGCCCGTCTGGCCGCGGATGACTTCCGCACCAAGT
ATGAGACAGAGTTGAACCTGCGCATGAGTGTGGAAGCCGACATCAATGGCCTGCGCAGGGTGCTGGACGA
ACTGACCCTGGCCAGAGCTGACCTGGAGATGCAGATTGAGAGCCTGAAGGAGGAGCTGGCCTACCTGAAG
AAGAACCACGAGGAGGAGATGAATGCCCTGAGAGGCCAGGTGGGTGGAGATGTCAATGTGGAGATGGACG
CTGCACCTGGCGTGGACCTGAGCCGCATTCTGAACGAGATGCGTGACCAGTATGAGAAGATGGCAGAGAA
GAACCGCAAGGATGCCGAGGAATGGTTCTTCACCAAGACAGAGGAGCTGAACCGCGAGGTGGCCACCAAC
AGCGAGCTGGTGCAGAGCGGCAAGAGCGAGATCTCGGAGCTCCGGCGCACCATGCAGAACCTGGAGATTG
AGCTGCAGTCCCAGCTCAGCATGAAAGCATCCCTGGAGAACAGCCTGGAGGAGACCAAAGGTCGCTACTG
CATGCAGCTGGCCCAGATCCAGGAGATGATTGGCAGCGTGGAGGAGCAGCTGGCCCAGCTCCGCTGCGAG
ATGGAGCAGCAGAACCAGGAGTACAAGATCCTGCTGGACGTGAAGACGCGGCTGGAGCAGGAGATCGCCA
CCTACCGCCGCCTGCTGGAGGGCGAGGACGCCCACCTCTCCTCCTCCCAGTTCTCCTCTGGATCGCAGTC
ATCCAGAGATGTGACCTCCTCCAGCCGCCAAATCCGCACCAAGGTCATGGATGTGCACGATGGCAAGGTG
GTGTCCACCCACGAGCAGGTCCTTCGCACCAAGAACAGCAGCGGTGGAGCAAGCGCAGCCAGTGGTAGCG
CGGATCCACCGGTCGCCACCATGGTGAGCAAGGGCGAGGAGGATAACATGGCCATCATCAAGGAGTTCAT
GCGCTTCAAGGTGCACATGGAGGGCTCCGTGAACGGCCACGAGTTCGAGATCGAGGGCGAGGGCGAGGGC
CGCCCCTACGAGGGCACCCAGACCGCCAAGCTGAAGGTGACCAAGGGTGGCCCCCTGCCCTTCGCCTGGG
ACATCCTGTCCCCTCAGTTCATGTACGGCTCCAAGGCCTACGTGAAGCACCCCGCCGACATCCCCGACTA
CTTGAAGCTGTCCTTCCCCGAGGGCTTCAAGTGGGAGCGCGTGATGAACTTCGAGGACGGCGGCGTGGTG
ACCGTGACCCAGGACTCCTCCCTGCAGGACGGCGAGTTCATCTACAAGGTGAAGCTGCGCGGCACCAACT
TCCCCTCCGACGGCCCCGTAATGCAGAAGAAGACCATGGGCTGGGAGGCCTCCTCCGAGCGGATGTACCC
CGAGGACGGCGCCCTGAAGGGCGAGATCAAGCAGAGGCTGAAGCTGAAGGACGGCGGCCACTACGACGCT
GAGGTCAAGACCACCTACAAGGCCAAGAAGCCCGTGCAGCTGCCCGGCGCCTACAACGTCAACATCAAGT
TGGACATCACCTCCCACAACGAGGACTACACCATCGTGGAACAGTACGAACGCGCCGAGGGCCGCCACTC
CACCGGCGGCATGGACGAGCTGTACAAGTAAAGCGGCCGCGACTCTAGATCATAATCAG
