>Addgene plasmid #55066 | mCherry-Keratin14-N-18 | addgene partial sequence | sequence record 97698 | mCherry-R 5'-TTGGTCACCTTCAGCTTGG-3'
CCTCGATCTCGAACTCGTGGCCGTTCACGGAGCCCTCCATGTGCACCTTGAAGCGCATGAACTCCTTGAT
GATGGCCATGTTATCCTCCTCGCCCTTGCTCACCATGGTGGCGACCGGTGGATCCGCGCTACCACTGGCT
GCGCTTGCTCCACCGCTGCTGTTCTTGGTGCGAAGGACCTGCTCGTGGGTGGACACCACCTTGCCATCGT
GCACATCCATGACCTTGGTGCGGATTTGGCGGCTGGAGGAGGTCACATCTCTGGATGACTGCGATCCAGA
GGAGAACTGGGAGGAGGAGAGGTGGGCGTCCTCGCCCTCCAGCAGGCGGCGGTAGGTGGCGATCTCCTGC
TCCAGCCGCGTCTTCACGTCCAGCAGGATCTTGTACTCCTGGTTCTGCTGCTCCATCTCGCAGCGGAGCT
GGGCCAGCTGCTCCTCCACGCTGCCAATCATCTCCTGGATCTGGGCCAGCTGCATGCAGTAGCGACCTTT
GGTCTCCTCCAGGCTGTTCTCCAGGGATGCTTTCATGCTGAGCTGGGACTGCAGCTCAATCTCCAGGTTC
TGCATGGTGCGCCGGAGCTCCGAGATCTCGCTCTTGCCGCTCTGCACCAGCTCGCTGTTGGTGGCCACCT
CGCGGTTCAGCTCCTCTGTCTTGGTGAAGAACCATTCCTCGGCATCCTTGCGGTTCTTCTCTGCCATCTT
CTCATACTGGTCACGCATCTCGTTCAGAATGCGGCTCAGGTCCACGCCAGGTGCAGCGTCCATCTCCACA
TTGACATCTCCACCCACCTGGCCTCTCAGGGCATTCATCTCCTCCTCGTGGTTCTTCTTCAGGTAGGCCA
GCTCCTCCTTCAGGCTCTCAATCTGCATCTCCAGGTCAGCTCTGGCCAGGGTCAGTTCGTCCAGCA
